Addgene plasmid #230781: AiP20049 - pAAV-AiE3097m-minBG-SYFP2-WPRE3-BGHpA
Purpose: AiE3097m is an enhancer sequence, designed to drive AAV-mediated transgene expression in specific populations of brain cells
Depositing lab: Allen Institute for Brain Science & Bosiljka Tasic. Depositing organization: Allen Institute. Publication: A suite of enhancer AAVs and transgenic mouse lines for genetic access to cortical cell types. Ben-Simon Y, Hooper M, Narayan S, Daigle TL, Dwivedi D, Way SW, Oster A, Stafford DA, Mich JK, Taormina MJ, Martinez RA, Opitz-Araya X, Roth JR, Alexander JR, Allen S, Amster A, Arbuckle J, Ayala A, Baker PM, Bakken TE, Barcelli T, Barta S, Bendrick J, Bertagnolli D, Bielstein C, Bishwakarma P, Bowlus J, Boyer G, Brouner K, Casian B, Casper T, Chakka AB, Chakrabarty R, Chance RK, Chavan S, Clark M, Colbert K, Collman F, Daniel S, Departee M, DiValentin P, Donadio N, Dotson N, Egdorf T, Fliss T, Gabitto M, Garcia J, Gary A, Gasperini M, Gloe J, Goldy J, Gore BB, Graybuck L, Greisman N, Haeseleer F, Halterman C, Haradon Z, Hastings SD, Helback O, Ho W, Hockemeyer D, Huang C, Huff S, Hunker A, Johansen N, Jones D, Juneau Z, Kalmbach B, Kannan M, Khem S, Kussick E, Kutsal R, Larsen R, Lee C, Lee AY, Leibly M, Lenz GH, Li S, Liang E, Lusk N, Madigan Z, Malloy J, Malone J, McCue R, Melchor J, Mollenkopf T, Moosman S, Morin E, Newman D, Ng L, Ngo K, Omstead V, Otto S, Oyama A, Pena N, Pham T, Phillips E, Pom CA, Potekhina L, Ransford S, Ray PL, Rette D, Reynoldson C, Rimorin C, Rocha D, Ruiz A, Sanchez REA, Sawyer L, Sedeno-Cortes A, Sevigny JP, Shapovalova N, Shepard N, Shulga L, Sigler AR, Siverts L, Soliman S, Somasundaram S, Staats B, Stewart K, Szelenyi E, Tieu M, Trader C, Tran A, van Velthoven CTJ, Walker M, Wang Y, Weed N, Wirthlin M, Wood T, Wynalda B, Yao Z, Zhou T, Ariza J, Dee N, Reding M, Ronellenfitch K, Mufti S, Sunkin SM, Smith KA, Esposito L, Waters J, Thyagarajan B, Yao S, Lein ES, Zeng H, Levi BP, Ngai J, Ting JT, Tasic B. Cell. 2025 May 16:S0092-8674(25)00513-6. doi: 10.1016/j.cell.2025.05.002. PubMed 40403729.
Backbone
  Vector backbone: pAAV2
  Vector type: AAV
Growth in bacteria
  Bacterial resistance: Ampicillin, 100 μg/mL
  Growth temperature: 37°C
  Growth strain: NEB Stable
  Copy number: High Copy
Gene/Insert
  Gene/Insert name: SYFP2
  Species: Synthetic
  Promoter: minBG
  Cloning method: Gibson Cloning
Terms and licenses: Academic/Nonprofit Terms; Industry Terms: Not Available to Industry
How to cite: AiP20049 - pAAV-AiE3097m-minBG-SYFP2-WPRE3-BGHpA was a gift from Allen Institute for Brain Science & Bosiljka Tasic (Addgene plasmid # 230781 ; http://n2t.net/addgene:230781 ; RRID:Addgene_230781)
