[The description below was written by a language model from this plasmid's Addgene catalogue record and pLannotate feature annotations shown in this document.]
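Description:
AiP20049 - pAAV-AiE3097m-minBG-SYFP2-WPRE3-BGHpA is an AAV transfer plasmid built on a pAAV2 backbone, about 4.6 kb in the sequenced record, and intended for packaging a recombinant AAV genome that reports enhancer activity in the brain. It is maintained in bacteria as a high-copy plasmid through a ColE1/pUC-type origin and selected with ampicillin via the β-lactamase gene and its own promoter. An f1 phage origin and small remnants of the pBR322 bom and rop regions are also present in the backbone. The recorded growth strain is a recombination-deficient cloning strain, a common choice for keeping the repeat-rich ITRs intact.

The payload lies between AAV2 inverted terminal repeats, which supply the cis signals for genome replication and encapsidation. The annotation finds a full ITR downstream of the cassette but only two short ITR fragments upstream, which may reflect the difficulty of sequencing and annotating these hairpin repeats rather than a true truncation. Within the cassette, the AiE3097m enhancer sits upstream of minBG, a minimal promoter (by its name, beta-globin derived) that has little activity alone, so expression depends on the enhancer. Neither element is annotated in the feature table, though the unannotated stretch between the left ITR fragments and the coding sequence is where they would sit. They drive SYFP2, a fast-maturing monomeric yellow fluorescent protein. This is followed by WPRE3, a shortened woodchuck posttranscriptional element (detected as two WPRE fragments) that boosts transcript expression, and the bovine growth hormone polyadenylation signal.

The construct is designed to drive AAV-mediated transgene expression in specific brain cell populations, with SYFP2 fluorescence marking the labelled cells. The record does not state which cell population AiE3097m targets.
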