Features (pLannotate 1.2.2; 14 found; start..end, strand, type, name):
    587..614     +  repeat_region  AAV2 ITR (fragment): inverted terminal repeat of adeno-associated virus serotype 2 inverted
    643..670     +  repeat_region  AAV2 ITR (fragment): inverted terminal repeat of adeno-associated virus serotype 2 inverted
   1156..1872    +  CDS            SYFP2: SYFP2 is a basic (constitutively fluorescent) yellow fluorescent protein published in 2006, derived from Aequorea victoria. It is reported to be a very rapidly-maturing monomer with moderate acid sensitivity.
   1912..2069    +  misc_feature   WPRE (fragment): woodchuck hepatitis virus posttranscriptional regulatory element
   2075..2155    +  misc_feature   WPRE (fragment): woodchuck hepatitis virus posttranscriptional regulatory element
   2172..2283    +  polyA_signal   bGH poly(A) signal: bovine growth hormone polyadenylation signal
   2401..2541    +  repeat_region  AAV2 ITR: inverted terminal repeat of adeno-associated virus serotype 2 inverted
   2546..2597    -  misc_feature   bom (fragment): basis of mobility region from pBR322
   2616..3071    +  rep_origin     f1 ori (sequence partly withheld): f1 bacteriophage origin of replication; arrow indicates direction of (+) strand synthesis
   3072..3121    -  misc_feature   bom (fragment): basis of mobility region from pBR322
   3223..3258    -  CDS            rop (fragment): Rop protein, which maintains plasmids at low copy number; rop
   3353..3457    +  promoter       AmpR promoter: bla
   3458..4318    +  CDS            AmpR: β-lactamase; bla; confers resistance to ampicillin, carbenicillin, and related antibiotics
   4489..514     +  rep_origin     ori (across the origin): high-copy-number ColE1/pMB1/pBR322/pUC origin of replication
>Addgene plasmid #230781 | AiP20049 - pAAV-AiE3097m-minBG-SYFP2-WPRE3-BGHpA | addgene full sequence | sequence record 466360 | Addgene NGS Result
GCCGGATCAAGAGCTACCAACTCTTTTTCCGAAGGTAACTGGCTTCAGCAGAGCGCAGATACCAAATACT
GTTCTTCTAGTGTAGCCGTAGTTAGGCCACCACTTCAAGAACTCTGTAGCACCGCCTACATACCTCGCTC
TGCTAATCCTGTTACCAGTGGCTGCTGCCAGTGGCGATAAGTCGTGTCTTACCGGGTTGGACTCAAGACG
ATAGTTACCGGATAAGGCGCAGCGGTCGGGCTGAACGGGGGGTTCGTGCACACAGCCCAGCTTGGAGCGA
ACGACCTACACCGAACTGAGATACCTACAGCGTGAGCTATGAGAAAGCGCCACGCTTCCCGAAGGGAGAA
AGGCGGACAGGTATCCGGTAAGCGGCAGGGTCGGAACAGGAGAGCGCACGAGGGAGCTTCCAGGGGGAAA
CGCCTGGTATCTTTATAGTCCTGTCGGGTTTCGCCACCTCTGACTTGAGCGTCGATTTTTGTGATGCTCG
TCAGGGGGGCGGAGCCTATGGAAAAACGCCAGCAACGCGGCCTTTTTACGGTTCCTGGCCTTTTGCTGGC
CTTTTGCTCACATGTCCTGCAGGCAGCTGCGCGCTCGCTCGCTCACTGAGGCCGCCCGGGCGTCGGGCGA
CCTTTGGTCGCCCGGCCTCAGTGAGCGAGCGAGCGCGCAGAGAGGGAGTGGCCAACTCCATCACTAGGGG
TTCCTGCGGCCGCACGCGTTTGAGGGAAGAGCAGATTCTCAGACTAGGGACATTCAAATCCTAGGTCTCT
GACAGTTATTCACAGACAATGGCAGTTTCCACTGGAAACACAGCAGTCAGCAAATCTCTGCGACATCACC
CTCTGTCACATACTCCCTGGATAATCTATTGTAGGACCTGCTTCATGACAGCTGAGCCAAGCCTGAGTTT
TTGGTGAACATCAAGTTTGCAAAAATTTGGCAACAGTTGTAAGTTTGCTGAGGGCAGATCCAGTTAAAGT
GCACTGTGGGCTGCACGGGACTTTAGAATCACAGGACCTACGTGGTTCTGTGCTCAGTAACTGAGTGACG
CCGGCGGAGCTCGGGCTGGGCATAAAAGTCAGGGCAGAGCCATCTATTGCTTACATTTGCTTCTGGGATC
CAGATCTTTCGAAGCTAGCGCTACCGGTCGCCACCATGGTGAGCAAGGGCGAGGAGCTGTTCACCGGGGT
GGTGCCCATCCTGGTCGAGCTGGACGGCGACGTAAACGGCCACAAGTTCAGCGTGTCCGGCGAGGGCGAG
GGCGATGCCACCTACGGCAAGCTGACCCTGAAGCTGATCTGCACCACCGGCAAGCTGCCCGTGCCCTGGC
CCACCCTCGTGACCACCCTGGGCTACGGCGTGCAGTGCTTCGCCCGCTACCCCGACCACATGAAGCAGCA
CGACTTCTTCAAGTCCGCCATGCCCGAAGGCTACGTCCAGGAGCGCACCATCTTCTTCAAGGACGACGGC
AACTACAAGACCCGCGCCGAGGTGAAGTTCGAGGGCGACACCCTGGTGAACCGCATCGAGCTGAAGGGCA
TCGACTTCAAGGAGGACGGCAACATCCTGGGGCACAAGCTGGAGTACAACTACAACAGCCACAACGTCTA
TATCACCGCCGACAAGCAGAAGAACGGCATCAAGGCCAACTTCAAGATCCGCCACAACATCGAGGACGGC
GGCGTGCAGCTCGCCGACCACTACCAGCAGAACACCCCCATCGGCGACGGCCCCGTGCTGCTGCCCGACA
ACCACTACCTGAGCTACCAGTCCAAGCTGAGCAAAGACCCCAACGAGAAGCGCGATCACATGGTCCTGCT
GGAGTTCGTGACCGCCGCCGGGATCACTCTCGGCATGGACGAGCTGTACAAGTAAGTCGACGGCGCGCCG
CGGCCGCGAATTCGATATCATAATCAACCTCTGGATTACAAAATTTGTGAAAGATTGACTGGTATTCTTA
ACTATGTTGCTCCTTTTACGCTATGTGGATACGCTGCTTTAATGCCTTTGTATCATGCTATTGCTTCCCG
TATGGCTTTCATTTTCTCCTCCTTGTATAAATCCTGGTTAGTTCTTGCCACGGCGGAACTCATCGCCGCC
TGCCTTGCCCGCTGCTGGACAGGGGCTCGGCTGTTGGGCACTGACAATTCCGTGGCTCGAGAGATCTTCG
ACTGTGCCTTCTAGTTGCCAGCCATCTGTTGTTTGCCCCTCCCCCGTGCCTTCCTTGACCCTGGAAGGTG
CCACTCCCACTGTCCTTTCCTAATAAAATGAGGAAATTGCATCGCATTGTCTGAGTAGGTGTCATTCTAT
TCTGGGGGGTGGGGTGGGGCAGGACAGCAAGGGGGAGGATTGGGAAGACAATAGCAGGCATGAGATCTCA
CGTGCGGACCGAGCGGCCGCAGGAACCCCTAGTGATGGAGTTGGCCACTCCCTCTCTGCGCGCTCGCTCG
CTCACTGAGGCCGGGCGACCAAAGGTCGCCCGACGCCCGGGCTTTGCCCGGGCGGCCTCAGTGAGCGAGC
GAGCGCGCAGCTGCCTGCAGGGGCGCCTGATGCGGTATTTTCTCCTTACGCATCTGTGCGGTATTTCACA
CCGCATA
[95 nt withheld, positions 2598-2692]
T
[46 nt withheld, positions 2694-2739]
C
[141 nt withheld, positions 2741-2881]
CCTTTGACGTTGGAGTCCACGTTCTTT
[37 nt withheld, positions 2909-2945]
ACTCTATCTCGGGCTATTCTTTTGATTTATAAGGGATTTTGCCGATTTCGGTCTATTGGTTAAAAAATGA
GCTGATTTAACAAAAATTTAACGCGAATTTTAACAAAATATTAACGTTTACAATTTTATGGTGCACTCTC
AGTACAATCTGCTCTGATGCCGCATAGTTAAGCCAGCCCCGACACCCGCCAACACCCGCTGACGCGCCCT
GACGGGCTTGTCTGCTCCCGGCATCCGCTTACAGACAAGCTGTGACCGTCTCCGGGAGCTGCATGTGTCA
GAGGTTTTCACCGTCATCACCGAAACGCGCGAGACGAAAGGGCCTCGTGATACGCCTATTTTTATAGGTT
AATGTCATGATAATAATGGTTTCTTAGACGTCAGGTGGCACTTTTCGGGGAAATGTGCGCGGAACCCCTA
TTTGTTTATTTTTCTAAATACATTCAAATATGTATCCGCTCATGAGACAATAACCCTGATAAATGCTTCA
ATAATATTGAAAAAGGAAGAGTATGAGTATTCAACATTTCCGTGTCGCCCTTATTCCCTTTTTTGCGGCA
TTTTGCCTTCCTGTTTTTGCTCACCCAGAAACGCTGGTGAAAGTAAAAGATGCTGAAGATCAGTTGGGTG
CACGAGTGGGTTACATCGAACTGGATCTCAACAGCGGTAAGATCCTTGAGAGTTTTCGCCCCGAAGAACG
TTTTCCAATGATGAGCACTTTTAAAGTTCTGCTATGTGGCGCGGTATTATCCCGTATTGACGCCGGGCAA
GAGCAACTCGGTCGCCGCATACACTATTCTCAGAATGACTTGGTTGAGTACTCACCAGTCACAGAAAAGC
ATCTTACGGATGGCATGACAGTAAGAGAATTATGCAGTGCTGCCATAACCATGAGTGATAACACTGCGGC
CAACTTACTTCTGACAACGATCGGAGGACCGAAGGAGCTAACCGCTTTTTTGCACAACATGGGGGATCAT
GTAACTCGCCTTGATCGTTGGGAACCGGAGCTGAATGAAGCCATACCAAACGACGAGCGTGACACCACGA
TGCCTGTAGCAATGGCAACAACGTTGCGCAAACTATTAACTGGCGAACTACTTACTCTAGCTTCCCGGCA
ACAATTAATAGACTGGATGGAGGCGGATAAAGTTGCAGGACCACTTCTGCGCTCGGCCCTTCCGGCTGGC
TGGTTTATTGCTGATAAATCTGGAGCCGGTGAGCGTGGGTCTCGCGGTATCATTGCAGCACTGGGGCCAG
ATGGTAAGCCCTCCCGTATCGTAGTTATCTACACGACGGGGAGTCAGGCAACTATGGATGAACGAAATAG
ACAGATCGCTGAGATAGGTGCCTCACTGATTAAGCATTGGTAACTGTCAGACCAAGTTTACTCATATATA
CTTTAGATTGATTTAAAACTTCATTTTTAATTTAAAAGGATCTAGGTGAAGATCCTTTTTGATAATCTCA
TGACCAAAATCCCTTAACGTGAGTTTTCGTTCCACTGAGCGTCAGACCCCGTAGAAAAGATCAAAGGATC
TTCTTGAGATCCTTTTTTTCTGCGCGTAATCTGCTGCTTGCAAACAAAAAAACCACCGCTACCAGCGGTG
GTTTGTTT
